>Addgene plasmid #200814 | pCAGGS-FLAG-BubR1 | addgene full sequence | sequence record 410103 | Addgene NGS Result
GGTCGACATTGATTATTGACTAGTTATTAATAGTAATCAATTACGGGGTCATTAGTTCATAGCCCATATA
TGGAGTTCCGCGTTACATAACTTACGGTAAATGGCCCGCCTGGCTGACCGCCCAACGACCCCCGCCCATT
GACGTCAATAATGACGTATGTTCCCATAGTAACGCCAATAGGGACTTTCCATTGACGTCAATGGGTGGAG
TATTTACGGTAAACTGCCCACTTGGCAGTACATCAAGTGTATCATATGCCAAGTACGCCCCCTATTGACG
TCAATGACGGTAAATGGCCCGCCTGGCATTATGCCCAGTACATGACCTTATGGGACTTTCCTACTTGGCA
GTACATCTACGTATTAGTCATCGCTATTACCATGGTCGAGGTGAGCCCCACGTTCTGCTTCACTCTCCCC
ATCTCCCCCCCCTCCCCACCCCCAATTTTGTATTTATTTATTTTTTAATTATTTTGTGCAGCGATGGGGG
CGGGGGGGGGGGGGGGGSGCGCSRGGGGGGGGGGGGGGGGGGGGGGGGGGGGGGGGGGCGAGGCGGAGAG
GTGCGGCGGCAGCCAATCAGAGCGGCGCGCTCCGAAAGTTTCCTTTTATGGCGAGGCGGCGGCGGCGGCG
GCCCTATAAAAAGCGAAGCGCGCGGCGGGCGGGAGTCGCTGCGCGCTGCCTTCGCCCCGTGCCCCGCTCC
GCCGCCGCCTCGCGCCGCCCGCCCCGGCTCTGACTGACCGCGTTACTCCCACAGGTGAGCGGGCGGGACG
GCCCTTCTCCTCCGGGCTGTAATTAGCGCTTGGTTTAATGACGGCTTGTTTCTTTTCTGTGGCTGCGTGA
AAGCCTTGAGGGGCTCCGGGAGGGCCCTTTGTGCGGGGGGAGCGGCTCGGGGGGTGCGTGCGTGTGTGTG
TGCGTGGGGAGCGCCGCGTGCGGCTCCGCGCTGCCCGGCGGCTGTGAGCGCTGCGGGCGCGGCGCGGGGC
TTTGTGCGCTCCGCAGTGTGCGCGAGGGGAGCGCGGCCGGGGGCGGTGCCCCGCGGTGCGGGGGGGGCTG
CGAGGGGAACAAAGGCTGCGTGCGGGGTGTGTGCGTGGGGGGGTGAGCAGGGGGTGTGGGCGCGTCGGTC
GGGCTGCAACCCCCCCTGCACCCCCCTCCCCGAGTTGCTGAGCACGGCCCGGCTTCGGGTGCGGGGCTCC
GTACGGGGCGTGGCGCGGGGCTCGCCGTGCCGGGCGGGGGGTGGCGGCAGGKGGGGGTGCCGGGCGGGGC
GGGGCCGCCKCGGGCCGGGGRGGGCTCGGGGGRGGGGCGCGGCGGCCCCCGGAGCGCCGGCGGCTGTCGA
GGCGCGGCGAGCCGCAGCCATTGCCTTTTATGGTAATCGTGCGAGAGGGCGCAGGGACTTCCTTTGTCCC
AAATCTGTGCGGAGCCGAAATCTGGGAGGCGCCGCCGCACCCCCTCTAGCGGGCGCGGGGCGAAGCGGTG
CGGCGCCGGCAGGAAGGAAATGGGCGGGGAGGGCCTTCGTGCGTCGCCGCGCCGCCGTCCCCTTCTCCCT
CTCCAGCCTCGGGGCTGTCCGCGGGGGGACGGCTGCCTTCGGGGGGGACGGGGCAGGGCGGGGTTCGGCT
TCTGGCGTGTGACCGGCGGCTCTAGAGCCTCTGCTAACCATGTTCATGCCTTCTTCTTTTTCCTACAGCT
CCTGGGCAACGTGCTGGTTATTGTGCTGTCTCATCATTTTGGCAAAGAATTCACCATGGATTACAAGGAT
GACGACGATAAGTGCGGCCGCGCGGCGGTGAAGAAGGAAGGGGGTGCTCTGAGTGAAGCCATGTCCCTGG
AGGGAGATGAATGGGAACTGAGTAAAGAAAATGTACAACCTTTAAGGCAAGGGCGGATCATGTCCACGCT
TCAGGGAGCACTGGCACAAGAATCTGCCTGTAACAATACTCTTCAGCAGCAGAAACGGGCATTTGAATAT
GAAATTCGATTTTACACTGGAAATGACCCTCTGGATGTTTGGGATAGGTATATCAGCTGGACAGAGCAGA
ACTATCCTCAAGGTGGGAAGGAGAGTAATATGTCAACGTTATTAGAAAGAGCTGTAGAAGCACTACAAGG
AGAAAAACGATATTATAGTGATCCTCGATTTCTCAATCTCTGGCTTAAATTAGGGCGTTTATGCAATGAG
CCTTTGGATATGTACAGTTACTTGCACAACCAAGGGATTGGTGTTTCACTTGCTCAGTTCTATATCTCAT
GGGCAGAAGAATATGAAGCTAGAGAAAACTTTAGGAAAGCAGATGCGATATTTCAGGAAGGGATTCAACA
GAAGGCTGAACCACTAGAAAGACTACAGTCCCAGCACCGACAATTCCAAGCTCGAGTGTCTCGGCAAACT
CTGTTGGCACTTGAGAAAGAAGAAGAGGAGGAAGTTTTTGAGTCTTCTGTACCACAACGAAGCACACTAG
CTGAACTAAAGAGCAAAGGGAAAAAGACAGCAAGAGCTCCAATCATCCGTGTAGGAGGTGCTCTCAAGGC
TCCAAGCCAGAACAGAGGACTCCAAAATCCATTTCCTCAACAGATGCAAAATAATAGTAGAATTACTGTT
TTTGATGAAAATGCTGATGAGGCTTCTACAGCAGAGTTGTCTAAGCCTACAGTCCAGCCATGGATAGCAC
CCCCCATGCCCAGGGCCAAAGAGAATGAGCTGCAAGCAGGCCCTTGGAACACAGGCAGGTCCTTGGAACA
CAGGCCTCGTGGCAATACAGCTTCACTGATAGCTGTACCCGCTGTGCTTCCCAGTTTCACTCCATATGTG
GAAGAGACTGCACAACAGCCAGTTATGACACCATGTAAAATTGAACCTAGTATAAACCACATCCTAAGCA
CCAGAAAGCCTGGAAAGGAAGAAGGAGATCCTCTACAAAGGGTTCAGAGCCATCAGCAAGCATCTGAGGA
GAAGAAAGAGAAGATGATGTATTGTAAGGAGAAGATTTATGCAGGAGTAGGGGAATTCTCCTTTGAAGAA
ATTCGGGCTGAAGTTTTCCGGAAGAAATTAAAAGAGCAAAGGGAAGCCGAGCTATTGACCAGTGCAGAGA
AGAGAGCAGAAATGCAGAAACAGATTGAAGAGATGGAGAAGAAGCTAAAAGAAATCCAAACTACTCAGCA
AGAAAGAACAGGTGATCAGCAAGAAGAGACGATGCCTACAAAGGAGACAACTAAACTGCAAATTGCTTCC
GAGTCTCAGAAAATACCAGGAATGACTCTATCCAGTTCTGTTTGTCAAGTAAACTGTTGTGCCAGAGAAA
CTTCACTTGCGGAGAACATTTGGCAGGAACAACCTCATTCTAAAGGTCCCAGTGTACCTTTCTCCATTTT
TGATGAGTTTCTTCTTTCAGAAAAGAAGAATAAAAGTCCTCCTGCAGATCCCCCACGAGTTTTAGCTCAA
CGAAGACCCCTTGCAGTTCTCAAAACCTCAGAAAGCATCACCTCAAATGAAGATGTGTCTCCAGATGTTT
GTGATGAATTTACAGGAATTGAACCCTTGAGCGAGGATGCCATTATCACAGGCTTCAGAAATGTAACAAT
TTGTCCTAACCCAGAAGACACTTGTGACTTTGCCAGAGCAGCTCGTTTTGTATCCACTCCTTTTCATGAG
ATAATGTCCTTGAAGGATCTCCCTTCTGATCCTGAGAGACTGTTACCGGAAGAAGATCTAGATGTAAAGA
CCTCTGAGGACCAGCAGACAGCTTGTGGCACTATCTACAGTCAGACTCTCAGCATCAAGAAGCTGAGCCC
AATTATTGAAGACAGTCGTGAAGCCACACACTCCTCTGGCTTCTCTGGTTCTTCTGCCTCGGTTGCAAGC
ACCTCCTCCATCAAATGTCTTCAAATTCCTGAGAAACTAGAACTTACTAATGAGACTTCAGAAAACCCTA
CTCAGTCACCATGGTGTTCACAGTATCGCAGACAGCTACTGAAGTCCCTACCAGAGTTAAGTGCCTCTGC
AGAGTTGTGTATAGAAGACAGACCAATGCCTAAGTTGGAAATTGAGAAGGAAATTGAATTAGGTAATGAG
GATTACTGCATTAAACGAGAATACCTAATATGTGAAGATTACAAGTTATTCTGGGTGGCGCCAAGAAACT
CTGCAGAATTAACAGTAATAAAGGTATCTTCTCAACCTGTCCCATGGGACTTTTATATCAACCTCAAGTT
AAAGGAACGTTTAAATGAAGATTTTGATCATTTTTGCAGCTGTTATCAATATCAAGATGGCTGTATTGTT
TGGCACCAATATATAAACTGCTTCACCCTTCAGGATCTTCTCCAACACAGTGAATATATTACCCATGAAA
TAACAGTGTTGATTATTTATAACCTTTTGACAATAGTGGAGATGCTACACAAAGCAGAAATAGTCCATGG
TGACTTGAGTCCAAGGTGTCTGATTCTCAGAAACAGAATCCACGATCCCTATGATTGTAACAAGAACAAT
CAAGCTTTGAAGATAGTGGACTTTTCCTACAGTGTTGACCTTAGGGTGCAGCTGGATGTTTTTACCCTCA
GCGGCTTTCGGACTGTACAGATCCTGGAAGGACAAAAGATCCTGGCTAACTGTTCTTCTCCCTACCAGGT
AGACCTGTTTGGTATAGCAGATTTAGCACATTTACTATTGTTCAAGGAACACCTACAGGTCTTCTGGGAT
GGGTCCTTCTGGAAACTTAGCCAAAATATTTCTGAGCTAAAAGATGGTGAATTGTGGAATAAATTCTTTG
TGCGGATTCTGAATGCCAATGATGAGGCCACAGTGTCTGTTCTTGGGGAGCTTGCAGCAGAAATGAATGG
GGTTTTTGACACTACATTCCAAAGTCACCTGAACAAAGCCTTATGGAAGGTAGGGAAGTTAACTAGTCCT
GGGGCTTTGCTCTTTCAGTGAACGCGTGAAGGTACCAGGGAATTCACTCCTCAGGTGCAGGCTGCCTATC
AGAAGGTGGTGGCTGGTGTGGCCAATGCCCTGGCTCACAAATACCACTGAGATCTTTTTCCCTCTGCCAA
AAATTATGGGGACATCATGAAGCCCCTTGAGCATCTGACTTCTGGCTAATAAAGGAAATTTATTTTCATT
GCAATAGTGTGTTGGAATTTTTTGTGTCTCTCACTCGGAAGGACATATGGGAGGGCAAATCATTTAAAAC
ATCAGAATGAGTATTTGGTTTAGAGTTTGGCAACATATGCCCATATGCTGGCTGCCATGAACAAAGGTTG
GCTATAAAGAGGTCATCAGTATATGAAACAGCCCCCTGCTGTCCATTCCTTATTCCATAGAAAAGCCTTG
ACTTGAGGTTAGATTTTTTTTATATTTTGTTTTGTGTTATTTTTTTCTTTAACATCCCTAAAATTTTCCT
TACATGTTTTACTAGCCAGATTTTTCCTCCTCTCCTGACTACTCCCAGTCATAGCTGTCCCTCTTCTCTT
ATGGAGATCCCTCGACCTGCAGCCCAAGCTTGGCGTAATCATGGTCATAGCTGTTTCCTGTGTGAAATTG
TTATCCGCTCACAATTCCACACAACATACGAGCCGGAAGCATAAAGTGTAAAGCCTGGGGTGCCTAATGA
GTGAGCTAACTCACATTAATTGCGTTGCGCTCACTGCCCGCTTTCCAGTCGGGAAACCTGTCGTGCCAGC
GGATCCGCATCTCAATTAGTCAGCAACCATAGTCCCGCCCCTAACTCCGCCCATCCCGCCCCTAACTCCG
CCCAGTTCCGCCCATTCTCCGCCCCATGGCTGACTAATTTTTTTTATTTATGCAGAGGCCGAGGCCGCCT
CGGCCTCTGAGCTATTCCAGAAGTAGTGAGGAGGCTTTTTTGGAGGCCTAGGCTTTTGCAAAAAGCTAAC
TTGTTTATTGCAGCTTATAATGGTTACAAATAAAGCAATAGCATCACAAATTTCACAAATAAAGCATTTT
TTTCACTGCATTCTAGTTGTGGTTTGTCCAAACTCATCAATGTATCTTATCATGTCTGGATCCGCTGCAT
TAATGAATCGGCCAACGCGCGGGGAGAGGCGGTTTGCGTATTGGGCGCTCTTCCGCTTCCTCGCTCACTG
ACTCGCTGCGCTCGGTCGTTCGGCTGCGGCGAGCGGTATCAGCTCACTCAAAGGCGGTAATACGGTTATC
CACAGAATCAGGGGATAACGCAGGAAAGAACATGTGAGCAAAAGGCCAGCAAAAGGCCAGGAACCGTAAA
AAGGCCGCGTTGCTGGCGTTTTTCCATAGGCTCCGCCCCCCTGACGAGCATCACAAAAATCGACGCTCAA
GTCAGAGGTGGCGAAACCCGACAGGACTATAAAGATACCAGGCGTTTCCCCCTGGAAGCTCCCTCGTGCG
CTCTCCTGTTCCGACCCTGCCGCTTACCGGATACCTGTCCGCCTTTCTCCCTTCGGGAAGCGTGGCGCTT
TCTCATAGCTCACGCTGTAGGTATCTCAGTTCGGTGTAGGTCGTTCGCTCCAAGCTGGGCTGTGTGCACG
AACCCCCCGTTCAGCCCGACCGCTGCGCCTTATCCGGTAACTATCGTCTTGAGTCCAACCCGGTAAGACA
CGACTTATCGCCACTGGCAGCAGCCACTGGTAACAGGATTAGCAGAGCGAGGTATGTAGGCGGTGCTACA
GAGTTCTTGAAGTGGTGGCCTAACTACGGCTACACTAGAAGAACAGTATTTGGTATCTGCGCTCTGCTGA
AGCCAGTTACCTTCGGAAAAAGAGTTGGTAGCTCTTGATCCGGCAAACAAACCACCGCTGGTAGCGGTGG
TTTTTTTGTTTGCAAGCAGCAGATTACGCGCAGAAAAAAAGGATCTCAAGAAGATCCTTTGATCTTTTCT
ACGGGGTCTGACGCTCAGTGGAACGAAAACTCACGTTAAGGGATTTTGGTCATGAGATTATCAAAAAGGA
TCTTCACCTAGATCCTTTTAAATTAAAAATGAAGTTTTAAATCAATCTAAAGTATATATGAGTAAACTTG
GTCTGACAGTTACCAATGCTTAATCAGTGAGGCACCTATCTCAGCGATCTGTCTATTTCGTTCATCCATA
GTTGCCTGACTCCCCGTCGTGTAGATAACTACGATACGGGAGGGCTTACCATCTGGCCCCAGTGCTGCAA
TGATACCGCGAGACCCACGCTCACCGGCTCCAGATTTATCAGCAATAAACCAGCCAGCCGGAAGGGCCGA
GCGCAGAAGTGGTCCTGCAACTTTATCCGCCTCCATCCAGTCTATTAATTGTTGCCGGGAAGCTAGAGTA
AGTAGTTCGCCAGTTAATAGTTTGCGCAACGTTGTTGCCATTGCTACAGGCATCGTGGTGTCACGCTCGT
CGTTTGGTATGGCTTCATTCAGCTCCGGTTCCCAACGATCAAGGCGAGTTACATGATCCCCCATGTTGTG
CAAAAAAGCGGTTAGCTCCTTCGGTCCTCCGATCGTTGTCAGAAGTAAGTTGGCCGCAGTGTTATCACTC
ATGGTTATGGCAGCACTGCATAATTCTCTTACTGTCATGCCATCCGTAAGATGCTTTTCTGTGACTGGTG
AGTACTCAACCAAGTCATTCTGAGAATAGTGTATGCGGCGACCGAGTTGCTCTTGCCCGGCGTCAATACG
GGATAATACCGCGCCACATAGCAGAACTTTAAAAGTGCTCATCATTGGAAAACGTTCTTCGGGGCGAAAA
CTCTCAAGGATCTTACCGCTGTTGAGATCCAGTTCGATGTAACCCACTCGTGCACCCAACTGATCTTCAG
CATCTTTTACTTTCACCAGCGTTTCTGGGTGAGCAAAAACAGGAAGGCAAAATGCCGCAAAAAAGGGAAT
AAGGGCGACACGGAAATGTTGAATACTCATACTCTTCCTTTTTCAATATTATTGAAGCATTTATCAGGGT
TATTGTCTCATGAGCGGATACATATTTGAATGTATTTAGAAAAATAAACAAATAGGGGTTCCGCGCACAT
TTCCCCGAAAAGTGCCACCTG
Features (pLannotate 1.2.2; 19 found; start..end, strand, type, name):
      5..384     +  enhancer       CMV enhancer: human cytomegalovirus immediate early enhancer
    386..661     +  promoter       chicken β-actin promoter: No description available
    662..1678    +  intron         chimeric intron: chimera between introns from chicken β-actin and rabbit β-globin
   1676..1735    +  CDS            HBB (fragment): HBB_LEPEU - Experimental evidence at protein level: Swiss-Prot protein existence level 1. Involved in oxygen transport from the lung to the various peripheral tissues. From Lepus europaeus (European hare).
   1739..1762    +  CDS            3xFLAG (fragment): three tandem FLAG® epitope tags
   1772..4918    +  CDS            BUB1B: BUB1B_HUMAN - Also known as BUBR1, MAD3L, SSK1. Experimental evidence at protein level: Swiss-Prot protein existence level 1. Essential component of the mitotic checkpoint. Required for normal mitosis progression. The mitotic checkpoint delays anaphase until all chromosomes are properly attached to the mitotic spindle. One of its checkpoint functions is to inhibit the activity of the anaphase- promoting complex/cyclosome (APC/C) by blocking the binding of CDC20 to APC/C, independently of its kinase activity. The other is to monitor kinetochore activities that depend on the kinetochore motor CE
   4937..5017    +  CDS            HBB (fragment): HBB_PONPY - Experimental evidence at transcript level: Swiss-Prot protein existence level 2. Involved in oxygen transport from the lung to the various peripheral tissues. From Pongo pygmaeus (Bornean orangutan).
   5088..5143    +  polyA_signal   β-globin poly(A) signal: rabbit β-globin polyadenylation signal (Gil and Proudfoot, 1987)
   5528..5544    -  protein_bind   lac operator: The lac repressor binds to the lac operator to inhibit transcription in E. coli. This inhibition can be relieved by adding lactose or isopropyl-β-D-thiogalactopyranoside (IPTG). lac repressor encoded by lacI
   5552..5582    -  promoter       lac promoter: promoter for the E. coli lac operon
   5597..5618    -  protein_bind   CAP binding site: CAP binding activates transcription in the presence of cAMP. E. coli catabolite activator protein
   5631..5670    -  CDS            lacI (fragment): lac repressor; lacI; The lac repressor binds to the lac operator to inhibit transcription in E. coli. This inhibition can be relieved by adding lactose or isopropyl-β-D-thiogalactopyranoside (IPTG).
   5677..5699    +  promoter       SV40 promoter (fragment): SV40 enhancer and early promoter
   5723..5858    +  rep_origin     SV40 ori: SV40 origin of replication
   5878..6012    +  polyA_signal   SV40 poly(A) signal: SV40 polyadenylation signal
   6014..6068    -  CDS            lacI (fragment): lac repressor; lacI; The lac repressor binds to the lac operator to inhibit transcription in E. coli. This inhibition can be relieved by adding lactose or isopropyl-β-D-thiogalactopyranoside (IPTG).
   6251..6839    -  rep_origin     ori: high-copy-number ColE1/pMB1/pBR322/pUC origin of replication
   7010..7870    -  CDS            AmpR: β-lactamase; bla; confers resistance to ampicillin, carbenicillin, and related antibiotics
   7871..7975    -  promoter       AmpR promoter: bla
