[The description below was written by a language model from this plasmid's Addgene catalogue record and pLannotate feature annotations shown in this document.]
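Description:
pCAGGS-FLAG-BubR1 is a mammalian expression plasmid built on the pCAGGS backbone for producing N-terminally FLAG-tagged human BubR1 in cultured mammalian cells. It is propagated in E. coli as a high-copy plasmid through a ColE1/pUC-type origin and selected with ampicillin via the β-lactamase gene and its native promoter. The catalogue lists a total size of 7,991 bp, close to the 8,001 nt of the sequenced record. No mammalian selection marker is annotated, so the plasmid appears suited mainly to transient transfection.

Expression is driven by the composite CAG promoter, annotated here as its three parts: the human cytomegalovirus immediate-early enhancer, the chicken β-actin promoter, and a chimeric chicken β-actin/rabbit β-globin intron. Together these give strong, broadly active transcription. Downstream lies a short 24-nt match annotated as a fragment of 3xFLAG, which is consistent with a single FLAG epitope, followed by the BUB1B coding sequence of about 3.15 kb, inserted between retained NotI and MluI sites. The transcript is terminated by the rabbit β-globin polyadenylation signal. The small "HBB" fragments flagging either side of the insert are most likely residual β-globin exon sequence belonging to the pCAGGS cassette rather than intended coding parts. The backbone also carries an SV40 origin, which permits episomal replication in cells expressing large T antigen, an SV40 poly(A) signal, and remnants of lac regulatory elements.

BubR1 is an essential mitotic checkpoint component that delays anaphase until chromosomes are properly attached to the spindle, partly by blocking CDC20 binding to the APC/C. The stated purpose is simply BubR1 expression in mammalian cells. The FLAG tag allows the protein to be detected or immunoprecipitated with anti-FLAG antibodies.
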