Addgene plasmid #200814: pCAGGS-FLAG-BubR1
Purpose: expresses BubR1 in mammalian cells
Depositing lab: Hung-Chun Chang. Depositing organization: Lingang Laboratory.
Backbone
  Vector backbone: pCAGGS
  Backbone size w/o insert (bp): 4841
  Total vector size (bp): 7991
  Vector type: Mammalian Expression
Growth in bacteria
  Bacterial resistance: Ampicillin, 100 μg/mL
  Growth temperature: 37°C
  Growth strain: DH5alpha
  Copy number: High Copy
Gene/Insert
  Gene/Insert name: BUB1 mitotic checkpoint serine/threonine kinase B (alt name: MAD3L)
  Species: H. sapiens (human)
  Insert size (bp): 3150
  GenBank ID: NM_001211.6
  Entrez Gene: BUB1B (a.k.a. BUB1beta, BUBR1, Bub1A, MAD3L, MVA1, SSK1, hBUBR1)
  Promoter: CAG
  Tag / fusion protein: FLAG (N terminal on insert)
  Cloning method: Restriction Enzyme; 5′ cloning site NotI (not destroyed); 3′ cloning site MluI (not destroyed)
  Sequencing primers: 5′ GTTCGGCTTCTGGCGTGTGAC; 3′ TATGTCCTTCCGAGTGAGAGAC
Terms and licenses: Academic/Nonprofit Terms; Industry Terms: Not Available to Industry
How to cite: pCAGGS-FLAG-BubR1 was a gift from Hung-Chun Chang (Addgene plasmid # 200814 ; http://n2t.net/addgene:200814 ; RRID:Addgene_200814)
